Addgene plasmid #60915: PGK-AAVS1ZFNR
Purpose: encodes zinc finger nuclease specific to AAVS1 locus (right)
Depositing lab: Paul Gadue. Depositing organization: Children's Hospital of Philadelphia. Publication: A Doxycycline-Inducible System for Genetic Correction of iPSC Disease Models. Sim X, Cardenas-Diaz FL, French DL, Gadue P. Methods Mol Biol. 2015 Jan 29. 10.1007/7651_2014_179 PubMed 25630922.
Backbone
  Vector backbone: PUC18
Growth in bacteria
  Bacterial resistance: Ampicillin, 100 μg/mL
  Growth temperature: 37°C
  Growth strain: DH5alpha
  Copy number: Unknown
Gene/Insert
  Gene/Insert name: AAVS1-ZFNR
  Insert size (bp): 1018
  Promoter: PGK
  Cloning method: Unknown
  Sequencing primers: 5′ GGAGAAGAAGAGCGAGCTGAGG; 3′ CCCAGATGTTTGCCTCGATATCC
Terms and licenses: Academic/Nonprofit Terms; Industry Terms: Not Available to Industry
How to cite: PGK-AAVS1ZFNR was a gift from Paul Gadue (Addgene plasmid # 60915 ; http://n2t.net/addgene:60915 ; RRID:Addgene_60915)
