[The description below was written by a language model from this plasmid's Addgene catalogue record and pLannotate feature annotations shown in this document.]
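Description:
PGK-AAVS1ZFNR is a small (about 4.6 kb) mammalian expression plasmid built on a pUC18 backbone that encodes the "right" half of a zinc finger nuclease pair directed against the human AAVS1 safe-harbour locus. It is maintained in E. coli through the high-copy ColE1/pUC-type origin and selected with ampicillin via the β-lactamase gene and its native promoter. Remnants of the cloning vector flank the cassette, including fragments of lacZα, the lac promoter/operator and CAP site, and short bom, rop and lacI fragments. These have no role in the mammalian function of the construct. No mammalian selection marker or reporter is annotated, which is consistent with transient delivery.

The payload is a compact expression unit in which the mouse phosphoglycerate kinase 1 (PGK) promoter drives the roughly 1 kb AAVS1-ZFNR open reading frame, terminated by the PGK polyadenylation signal. The feature table identifies only the C-terminal portion of the coding region, a fragment of the FokI restriction endonuclease corresponding to its cleavage domain. The upstream stretch between the promoter and FokI is unannotated and presumably holds the engineered zinc finger DNA-binding array, although the record does not detail it, nor any tags or localisation signals. Because FokI must dimerise to cut, this plasmid is meant to be co-delivered with a matching left-hand ZFN so that the two halves bind adjacent AAVS1 half-sites and create a double-strand break. The associated publication indicates use in targeting transgenes, such as doxycycline-inducible cassettes, into AAVS1 in induced pluripotent stem cells for disease-model correction.
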