Features (pLannotate 1.2.2; 13 found; start..end, strand, type, name):
    137..236     +  misc_feature   bom (fragment): basis of mobility region from pBR322
    242..399     -  CDS            lacZα (fragment): LacZα fragment of β-galactosidase; lacZ fragment
    406..905     +  promoter       PGK promoter: mouse phosphoglycerate kinase 1 promoter
   1340..1927    +  CDS            fokIR (fragment): T2F1_PLAOK - Also known as rfoKI. Experimental evidence at protein level: Swiss-Prot protein existence level 1. Recognizes the double-stranded sequence 5'-GGATG-3'/3'-CATCC- 5' and cleaves respectively 14 bases after G-1 and 13 bases before C-1. From Planomicrobium okeanokoites (Planococcus okeanokoites) (Flavobacterium okeanokoites).
   1940..2392    +  polyA_signal   PGK poly(A) signal: mouse phosphoglycerate kinase 1 polyadenylation signal
   2433..2449    -  protein_bind   lac operator: The lac repressor binds to the lac operator to inhibit transcription in E. coli. This inhibition can be relieved by adding lactose or isopropyl-β-D-thiogalactopyranoside (IPTG). lac repressor encoded by lacI
   2457..2487    -  promoter       lac promoter: promoter for the E. coli lac operon
   2502..2523    -  protein_bind   CAP binding site: CAP binding activates transcription in the presence of cAMP. E. coli catabolite activator protein
   2536..2628    -  CDS            lacI (fragment): lac repressor; lacI; The lac repressor binds to the lac operator to inhibit transcription in E. coli. This inhibition can be relieved by adding lactose or isopropyl-β-D-thiogalactopyranoside (IPTG).
   2811..3399    -  rep_origin     ori: high-copy-number ColE1/pMB1/pBR322/pUC origin of replication
   3570..4430    -  CDS            AmpR: β-lactamase; bla; confers resistance to ampicillin, carbenicillin, and related antibiotics
   4431..4535    -  promoter       AmpR promoter: bla
   4630..35      +  CDS            rop (fragment) (across the origin): Rop protein, which maintains plasmids at low copy number; rop
>Addgene plasmid #60915 | PGK-AAVS1ZFNR | addgene full sequence | sequence record 267906 | Addgene NGS Result
TCGCGCGTTTCGGTGATGACGGTGAAAACCTCTGACACATGCAGCTCCCGGAGACGGTCACAGCTTGTCT
GTAAGCGGATGCCGGGAGCAGACAAGCCCGTCAGGGCGCGTCAGCGGGTGTTGGCGGGTGTCGGGGCTGG
CTTAACTATGCGGCATCAGAGCAGATTGTACTGAGAGTGCACCATATGCGGTGTGAAATACCGCACAGAT
GCGTAAGGAGAAAATACCGCATCAGGCGCCATTCGCCATTCAGGCTGCGCAACTGTTGGGAAGGGCGATC
GGTGCGGGCCTCTTCGCTATTACGCCAGCTGGCGAAAGGGGGATGTGCTGCAAGGCGATTAAGTTGGGTA
ACGCCAGGGTTTTCCCAGTCACGACGTTGTAAAACGACGGCCAGTGAATTCTACCGGGTAGGGGAGGCGC
TTTTCCCAAGGCAGTCTGGAGCATGCGCTTTAGCAGCCCCGCTGGGCACTTGGCGCTACACAAGTGGCCT
CTGGCCTCGCACACATTCCACATCCACCGGTAGGCGCCAACCGGCTCCGTTCTTTGGTGGCCCCTTCGCG
CCACCTTCTACTCCTCCCCTAGTCAGGAAGTTCCCCCCCGCCCCGCAGCTCGCGTCGTGCAGGACGTGAC
AAATGGAAGTAGCACGTCTCACTAGTCTCGTGCAGATGGACAGCACCGCTGAGCAATGGAAGCGGGTAGG
CCTTTGGGGCAGCGGCCAATAGCAGCTTTGCTCCTTCGCTTTCTGGGCTCAGAGGCTGGGAAGGGGTGGG
TCCGGGGGCGGGCTCAGGGGCGGGCTCAGGGGCGGGGCGGGCGCCCGAAGGTCCTCCGGAGGCCCGGCAT
TCTGCACGCTTCAAAAGCGCACGTCTGCCGCGCTGTTCTCCTCTTCCTCATCTCCGGGCCTTTCGACCTG
CAAGTCGACCCGCGGACCGGTGCCACCATGGCTCCAAAGAAAAAGAGGAAAGTGGGAATCCACGGAGTCC
CCGCCGCTATGGCAGAACGACCTTTTCAGTGCAGAATTTGTATGAGGAACTTCTCTCAGAGCTCCAATCT
GGCAAGGCACATCCGCACCCATACAGGAGAGAAACCCTTTGCTTGCGACATTTGTGGCCGCAAGTTCGCA
CGAACCGACTATCTGGTGGATCACACTAAAATCCATACCGGCAGTCAGAAGCCCTTTCAGTGCCGGATTT
GTATGAGAAACTTCTCATACAATACCCACCTGACACGACATATCCGGACTCACACCGGGGAGAAACCTTT
TGCTTGCGATATTTGTGGACGGAAGTTCGCACAGGGCTATAACCTGGCCGGGCATACAAAAATCCACCTG
AGAGGCTCACAGCTGGTGAAGAGCGAACTGGAGGAGAAGAAGAGCGAGCTGAGGCATAAACTGAAGTACG
TCCCTCACGAGTATATCGAACTGATCGAGATTGCCAGGAATTCCACTCAGGACCGCATTCTGGAAATGAA
AGTGATGGAGTTCTTTATGAAGGTCTACGGATATCGAGGCAAACATCTGGGCGGGTCCCGCAAGCCTGAT
GGAGCTATCTACACCGTGGGCTCTCCAATCGACTATGGCGTGATCGTCGATACAAAGGCCTACAGCGGAG
GCTATAACCTGCCCATCGGCCAGGCTGACGAAATGCAGCGGTACGTGAAGGAGAACCAGACTAGAAATAA
GCACATTAACCCAAATGAATGGTGGAAAGTGTATCCCTCTAGTGTCACCGAGTTCAAGTTTCTGTTCGTG
TCTGGGCACTTCAAGGGAAACTACAAGGCACAGCTGACACGCCTGAATCACAAGACTAACTGCAATGGCG
CCGTGCTGAGTGTCGAGGAACTGCTGATCGGGGGAGAAATGATCAAGGCCGGCACACTGACTCTGGAGGA
AGTGCGGAGAAAGTTTAACAATGGGGAGATCAATTTCTGAGCGGCCGCTTGCAGAAATTGATGATCTATT
AAACAATAAAGATGTCCACTAAAATGGAAGTTTTTCCTGTCATACTTTGTTAAGAAGGGTGAGAACAGAG
TACCTACATTTTGAATGGAAGGATTGGAGCTACGGGGGTGGGGGTGGGGTGGGATTAGATAAATGCCTGC
TCTTTACTGAAGGCTCTTTACTATTGCTTTATGATAATGTTTCATAGTTGGATATCATAATTTAAACAAG
CAAAACCAAATTAAGGGCCAGCTCATTCCTCCCACTCATGATCTATAGATCTATAGATCTCTCGTGGGAT
CATTGTTTTTCTCTTGATTCCCACTTTGTGGTTCTAAGTACTGTGGTTTCCAAATGTGTCAGTTTCATAG
CCTGAAGAACGAGATCAGCAGCCTCTGTTCCACATACACTTCATTCTCAGTATTGTTTTGCCAAGTTCTA
ATTCCATCAGAAGCTTGGCGTAATCATGGTCATAGCTGTTTCCTGTGTGAAATTGTTATCCGCTCACAAT
TCCACACAACATACGAGCCGGAAGCATAAAGTGTAAAGCCTGGGGTGCCTAATGAGTGAGCTAACTCACA
TTAATTGCGTTGCGCTCACTGCCCGCTTTCCAGTCGGGAAACCTGTCGTGCCAGCTGCATTAATGAATCG
GCCAACGCGCGGGGAGAGGCGGTTTGCGTATTGGGCGCTCTTCCGCTTCCTCGCTCACTGACTCGCTGCG
CTCGGTCGTTCGGCTGCGGCGAGCGGTATCAGCTCACTCAAAGGCGGTAATACGGTTATCCACAGAATCA
GGGGATAACGCAGGAAAGAACATGTGAGCAAAAGGCCAGCAAAAGGCCAGGAACCGTAAAAAGGCCGCGT
TGCTGGCGTTTTTCCATAGGCTCCGCCCCCCTGACGAGCATCACAAAAATCGACGCTCAAGTCAGAGGTG
GCGAAACCCGACAGGACTATAAAGATACCAGGCGTTTCCCCCTGGAAGCTCCCTCGTGCGCTCTCCTGTT
CCGACCCTGCCGCTTACCGGATACCTGTCCGCCTTTCTCCCTTCGGGAAGCGTGGCGCTTTCTCATAGCT
CACGCTGTAGGTATCTCAGTTCGGTGTAGGTCGTTCGCTCCAAGCTGGGCTGTGTGCACGAACCCCCCGT
TCAGCCCGACCGCTGCGCCTTATCCGGTAACTATCGTCTTGAGTCCAACCCGGTAAGACACGACTTATCG
CCACTGGCAGCAGCCACTGGTAACAGGATTAGCAGAGCGAGGTATGTAGGCGGTGCTACAGAGTTCTTGA
AGTGGTGGCCTAACTACGGCTACACTAGAAGAACAGTATTTGGTATCTGCGCTCTGCTGAAGCCAGTTAC
CTTCGGAAAAAGAGTTGGTAGCTCTTGATCCGGCAAACAAACCACCGCTGGTAGCGGTGGTTTTTTTGTT
TGCAAGCAGCAGATTACGCGCAGAAAAAAAGGATCTCAAGAAGATCCTTTGATCTTTTCTACGGGGTCTG
ACGCTCAGTGGAACGAAAACTCACGTTAAGGGATTTTGGTCATGAGATTATCAAAAAGGATCTTCACCTA
GATCCTTTTAAATTAAAAATGAAGTTTTAAATCAATCTAAAGTATATATGAGTAAACTTGGTCTGACAGT
TACCAATGCTTAATCAGTGAGGCACCTATCTCAGCGATCTGTCTATTTCGTTCATCCATAGTTGCCTGAC
TCCCCGTCGTGTAGATAACTACGATACGGGAGGGCTTACCATCTGGCCCCAGTGCTGCAATGATACCGCG
AGACCCACGCTCACCGGCTCCAGATTTATCAGCAATAAACCAGCCAGCCGGAAGGGCCGAGCGCAGAAGT
GGTCCTGCAACTTTATCCGCCTCCATCCAGTCTATTAATTGTTGCCGGGAAGCTAGAGTAAGTAGTTCGC
CAGTTAATAGTTTGCGCAACGTTGTTGCCATTGCTACAGGCATCGTGGTGTCACGCTCGTCGTTTGGTAT
GGCTTCATTCAGCTCCGGTTCCCAACGATCAAGGCGAGTTACATGATCCCCCATGTTGTGCAAAAAAGCG
GTTAGCTCCTTCGGTCCTCCGATCGTTGTCAGAAGTAAGTTGGCCGCAGTGTTATCACTCATGGTTATGG
CAGCACTGCATAATTCTCTTACTGTCATGCCATCCGTAAGATGCTTTTCTGTGACTGGTGAGTACTCAAC
CAAGTCATTCTGAGAATAGTGTATGCGGCGACCGAGTTGCTCTTGCCCGGCGTCAATACGGGATAATACC
GCGCCACATAGCAGAACTTTAAAAGTGCTCATCATTGGAAAACGTTCTTCGGGGCGAAAACTCTCAAGGA
TCTTACCGCTGTTGAGATCCAGTTCGATGTAACCCACTCGTGCACCCAACTGATCTTCAGCATCTTTTAC
TTTCACCAGCGTTTCTGGGTGAGCAAAAACAGGAAGGCAAAATGCCGCAAAAAAGGGAATAAGGGCGACA
CGGAAATGTTGAATACTCATACTCTTCCTTTTTCAATATTATTGAAGCATTTATCAGGGTTATTGTCTCA
TGAGCGGATACATATTTGAATGTATTTAGAAAAATAAACAAATAGGGGTTCCGCGCACATTTCCCCGAAA
AGTGCCACCTGACGTCTAAGAAACCATTATTATCATGACATTAACCTATAAAAATAGGCGTATCACGAGG
CCCTTTCGTC
