>Addgene plasmid #60915 | PGK-AAVS1ZFNR | depositor partial sequence | sequence record 98229 | pgk promoter and zinc finger nuclease (right)
TACCGGGTAGGGGAGGCGCTTTTCCCAAGGCAGTCTGGAGCATGCGCTTTAGCAGCCCCGCTGGGCACTT
GGCGCTACACAAGTGGCCTCTGGCCTCGCACACATTCCACATCCACCGGTAGGCGCCAACCGGCTCCGTT
CTTTGGTGGCCCCTTCGCGCCACCTTCTACTCCTCCCCTAGTCAGGAAGTTCCCCCCCGCCCCGCAGCTC
GCGTCGTGCAGGACGTGACAAATGGAAGTAGCACGTCTCACTAGTCTCGTGCAGATGGACAGCACCGCTG
AGCAATGGAAGCGGGTAGGCCTTTGGGGCAGCGGCCAATAGCAGCTTTGCTCCTTCGCTTTCTGGGCTCA
GAGGCTGGGAAGGGGTGGGTCCGGGGGCGGGCTCAGGGGCGGGCTCAGGGGCGGGGCGGGCGCCCGAAGG
TCCTCCGGAGGCCCGGCATTCTGCACGCTTCAAAAGCGCACGTCTGCCGCGCTGTTCTCCTCTTCCTCAT
CTCCGGGCCTTTCGACCTGCAAGTCGACCCGCGGACCGGTGCCACCATGGCTCCAAAGAAAAAGAGGAAA
GTGGGAATCCACGGAGTCCCCGCCGCTATGGCAGAACGACCTTTTCAGTGCAGAATTTGTATGAGGAACT
TCTCTCAGAGCTCCAATCTGGCAAGGCACATCCGCACCCATACAGGAGAGAAACCCTTTGCTTGCGACAT
TTGTGGCCGCAAGTTCGCACGAACCGACTATCTGGTGGATCACACTAAAATCCATACCGGCAGTCAGAAG
CCCTTTCAGTGCCGGATTTGTATGAGAAACTTCTCATACAATACCCACCTGACACGACATATCCGGACTC
ACACCGGGGAGAAACCTTTTGCTTGCGATATTTGTGGACGGAAGTTCGCACAGGGCTATAACCTGGCCGG
GCATACAAAAATCCACCTGAGAGGCTCACAGCTGGTGAAGAGCGAACTGGAGGAGAAGAAGAGCGAGCTG
AGGCATAAACTGAAGTACGTCCCTCACGAGTATATCGAACTGATCGAGATTGCCAGGAATTCCACTCAGG
ACCGCATTCTGGAAATGAAAGTGATGGAGTTCTTTATGAAGGTCTACGGATATCGAGGCAAACATCTGGG
CGGGTCCCGCAAGCCTGATGGAGCTATCTACACCGTGGGCTCTCCAATCGACTATGGCGTGATCGTCGAT
ACAAAGGCCTACAGCGGAGGCTATAACCTGCCCATCGGCCAGGCTGACGAAATGCAGCGGTACGTGAAGG
AGAACCAGACTAGAAATAAGCACATTAACCCAAATGAATGGTGGAAAGTGTATCCCTCTAGTGTCACCGA
GTTCAAGTTTCTGTTCGTGTCTGGGCACTTCAAGGGAAACTACAAGGCACAGCTGACACGCCTGAATCAC
AAGACTAACTGCAATGGCGCCGTGCTGAGTGTCGAGGAACTGCTGATCGGGGGAGAAATGATCAAGGCCG
GCACACTGACTCTGGAGGAAGTGCGGAGAAAGTTTAACAATGGGGAGATCAATTTCTGAGCGGCCGCTTG
CAGAAATTGATGATCTATTAAACAATAAAGATGTCCACTAAAATGGAAGTTTTTCCTGTCATACTTTGTT
AAGAAGGGTGAGAACAGAGTACCTACATTTTGAATGGAAGGATTGGAGCTACGGGGGTGGGGGTGGGGTG
GGATTAGATAAATGCCTGCTCTTTACTGAAGGCTCTTTACTATTGCTTTATGATAATGTTTCATAGTTGG
ATATCATAATTTAAACAAGCAAAACCAAATTAAGGGCCAGCTCATTCCTCCCACTCATGATCTATAGATC
TATAGATCTCTCGTGGGATCATTGTTTTTCTCTTGATTCCCACTTTGTGGTTCTAAGTACTGTGGTTTCC
AAATGTGTCAGTTTCATAGCCTGAAGAACGAGATCAGCAGCCTCTGTTCCACATACACTTCATTCTCAGT
ATTG
