>Addgene plasmid #60915 | PGK-AAVS1ZFNR | addgene partial sequence | sequence record 100789 | mPGK-F 5'-cattctgcacgcttcaaaag-3'
GGCCTTTCGACCTGCAAGTCGACCCGCGGACCGGTGCCACCATGGCTCCAAAGAAAAAGAGGAAAGTGGG
AATCCACGGAGTCCCCGCCGCTATGGCAGAACGACCTTTTCAGTGCAGAATTTGTATGAGGAACTTCTCT
CAGAGCTCCAATCTGGCAAGGCACATCCGCACCCATACAGGAGAGAAACCCTTTGCTTGCGACATTTGTG
GCCGCAAGTTCGCACGAACCGACTATCTGGTGGATCACACTAAAATCCATACCGGCAGTCAGAAGCCCTT
TCAGTGCCGGATTTGTATGAGAAACTTCTCATACAATACCCACCTGACACGACATATCCGGACTCACACC
GGGGAGAAACCTTTTGCTTGCGATATTTGTGGACGGAAGTTCGCACAGGGCTATAACCTGGCCGGGCATA
CAAAAATCCACCTGAGAGGCTCACAGCTGGTGAAGAGCGAACTGGAGGAGAAGAAGAGCGAGCTGAGGCA
TAAACTGAAGTACGTCCCTCACGAGTATATCGAACTGATCGAGATTGCCAGGAATTCCACTCAGGACCGC
ATTCTGGAAATGAAAGTGATGGAGTTCTTTATGAAGGTCTACGGATATCGAGGCAAACATCTGGGCGGGT
CCCGCAAGCCTGATGGAGCTATCTACACCGTGGGCTCTCCAATCGACTATGGCGTGATCGTCGATACAAA
GGCCTACAGCGGAGGCTATAACCTGCCCATCGGCCAGGCTGACGAAATGCAGCGGTACGTGAAGGAGAAC
CAGACTAGAAATAAGCACATTAACCCAAATGAATGGTGGAAAGTGTATCCCTCTAGTGTCACCGAGTTCA
AGTTTCTGTTCGTGTCTGG
