>Addgene plasmid #60915 | PGK-AAVS1ZFNR | addgene partial sequence | sequence record 100792 | M13-Rev 5'-CAGGAAACAGCTATGACC-3'
AACAATACTGAGAATGAAGTGTATGTGGAACAGAGGCTGCTGATCTCGTTCTTCAGGCTATGAAACTGAC
ACATTTGGAAACCACAGTACTTAGAACCACAAAGTGGGAATCAAGAGAAAAACAATGATCCCACGAGAGA
TCTATAGATCTATAGATCATGAGTGGGAGGAATGAGCTGGCCCTTAATTTGGTTTTGCTTGTTTAAATTA
TGATATCCAACTATGAAACATTATCATAAAGCAATAGTAAAGAGCCTTCAGTAAAGAGCAGGCATTTATC
TAATCCCACCCCACCCCCACCCCCGTAGCTCCAATCCTTCCATTCAAAATGTAGGTACTCTGTTCTCACC
CTTCTTAACAAAGTATGACAGGAAAAACTTCCATTTTAGTGGACATCTTTATTGTTTAATAGATCATCAA
TTTCTGCAAGCGGCCGCTCAGAAATTGATCTCCCCATTGTTAAACTTTCTCCGCACTTCCTCCAGAGTCA
GTGTGCCGGCCTTGATCATTTCTCCCCCGATCAGCAGTTCCTCGACACTCAGCACGGCGCCATTGCAGTT
AGTCTTGTGATTCAGGCGTGTCAGCTGTGCCTTGTAGTTTCCCTTGAAGTGCCCAGACACGAACAGAAAC
TTGAACTCGGTGACACTAGAGGGATACACTTTCCACCATTCATTTGGGTTAATGTGCTTATTTCTAGTCT
GGTTCTCCTTCACGTACCGCTGCA
